>Addgene plasmid #166454 | pmCherry-C-EP300 | addgene full sequence | sequence record 329968 | Addgene NGS Result
TAGTTATTAATAGTAATCAATTACGGGGTCATTAGTTCATAGCCCATATATGGAGTTCCGCGTTACATAA
CTTACGGTAAATGGCCCGCCTGGCTGACCGCCCAACGACCCCCGCCCATTGACGTCAATAATGACGTATG
TTCCCATAGTAACGCCAATAGGGACTTTCCATTGACGTCAATGGGTGGAGTATTTACGGTAAACTGCCCA
CTTGGCAGTACATCAAGTGTATCATATGCCAAGTACGCCCCCTATTGACGTCAATGACGGTAAATGGCCC
GCCTGGCATTATGCCCAGTACATGACCTTATGGGACTTTCCTACTTGGCAGTACATCTACGTATTAGTCA
TCGCTATTACCATGGTGATGCGGTTTTGGCAGTACATCAATGGGCGTGGATAGCGGTTTGACTCACGGGG
ATTTCCAAGTCTCCACCCCATTGACGTCAATGGGAGTTTGTTTTGGCACCAAAATCAACGGGACTTTCCA
AAATGTCGTAACAACTCCGCCCCATTGACGCAAATGGGCGGTAGGCGTGTACGGTGGGAGGTCTATATAA
GCAGAGCTGGTTTAGTGAACCGTCAGATCCGCTAGCGCTACCGGACTCAGATCTCGAGCTCAAGCTTCGG
CCACCATGGTGAGCAAGGGCGAGGAGGATAACATGGCCATCATCAAGGAGTTCATGCGCTTCAAGGTGCA
CATGGAGGGCTCCGTGAACGGCCACGAGTTCGAGATCGAGGGCGAGGGCGAGGGCCGCCCCTACGAGGGC
ACCCAGACCGCCAAGCTGAAGGTGACCAAGGGTGGCCCCCTGCCCTTCGCCTGGGACATCCTGTCCCCTC
AGTTCATGTACGGCTCCAAGGCCTACGTGAAGCACCCCGCCGACATCCCCGACTACTTGAAGCTGTCCTT
CCCCGAGGGCTTCAAGTGGGAGCGCGTGATGAACTTCGAGGACGGCGGCGTGGTGACCGTGACCCAGGAC
TCCTCCCTGCAGGACGGCGAGTTCATCTACAAGGTGAAGCTGCGCGGCACCAACTTCCCCTCCGACGGCC
CCGTAATGCAGAAGAAGACCATGGGCTGGGAGGCCTCCTCCGAGCGGATGTACCCCGAGGACGGCGCCCT
GAAGGGCGAGATCAAGCAGAGGCTGAAGCTGAAGGACGGCGGCCACTACGACGCTGAGGTCAAGACCACC
TACAAGGCCAAGAAGCCCGTGCAGCTGCCCGGCGCCTACAACGTCAACATCAAGTTGGACATCACCTCCC
ACAACGAGGACTACACCATCGTGGAACAGTACGAACGCGCCGAGGGCCGCCACTCCACCGGCGGCATGGA
CGAGCTGTACAAGGGTGCGCCGGGCAGCGCAGGCAGCGCTGCGGGTGGCAGCGGCCACTGCCAGGAGAAC
AAATGCCCGGTGCCGTTCTGCCTAAACATCAAGCAGAAGCTCCGGCAGCAACAGCTGCAGCACCGACTAC
AGCAGGCCCAAATGCTTCGCAGGAGGATGGCCAGCATGCAGCGGACTGGTGTGGTTGGGCAGCAACAGGG
CCTCCCTTCCCCCACTCCTGCCACTCCAACGACACCAACTGGCCAACAGCCAACCACCCCGCAGACGCCC
CAGCCCACTTCTCAGCCTCAGCCTACCCCTCCCAATAGCATGCCACCCTACTTGCCCAGGACTCAAGCTG
CTGGCCCTGTGTCCCAGGGTAAGGCAGCAGGCCAGGTGACCCCTCCAACCCCTCCTCAGACTGCTCAGCC
ACCCCTTCCAGGGCCCCCACCTGCAGCAGTGGAAATGGCAATGCAGATTCAGAGAGCAGCGGAGACGCAG
CGCCAGATGGCCCACGTGCAAATTTTTCAAAGGCCAATCCAACACCAGATGCCCCCGATGACTCCCATGG
CCCCCATGGGTATGAACCCACCTCCCATGACCAGAGGTCCCAGTGGGCATTTGGAGCCAGGGATGGGACC
GACAGGGATGCAGCAACAGCCACCCTGGAGCCAAGGAGGATTGCCTCAGCCCCAGCAACTACAGTCTGGG
ATGCCAAGGCCAGCCATGATGTCAGTGGCCCAGCATGGTCAACCTTTGAACATGGCTCCACAACCAGGAT
TGGGCCAGGTAGGTATCAGCCCACTCAAACCAGGCACTGTGTCTCAACAAGCCTTACAAAACCTTTTGCG
GACTCTCAGGTCTCCCAGCTCTCCCCTGCAGCAGCAACAGGTGCTTAGTATCCTTCACGCCAACCCCCAG
CTGTTGGCTGCATTCATCAAGCAGCGGGCTGCCAAGTATGCCAACTCTAATCCACAACCCATCCCTGGGC
AGCCTGGCATGCCCCAGGGGCAGCCAGGGCTACAGCCACCTACCATGCCAGGTCAGCAGGGGGTCCACTC
CAATCCAGCCATGCAGAACATGAATCCAATGCAGGCGGGCGTTCAGAGGGCTGGCCTGCCCCAGCAGCAA
CCACAGCAGCAACTCCAGCCACCCATGGGAGGGATGAGCCCCCAGGCTCAGCAGATGAACATGAACCACA
ACACCATGCCTTCACAATTCCGAGACATCTTGAGACGACAGCAAATGATGCAACAGCAGCAGCAACAGGG
AGCAGGGCCAGGAATAGGCCCTGGAATGGCCAACCATAACCAGTTCCAGCAACCCCAAGGAGTTGGCTAC
CCACCACAGCAGCAGCAGCGGATGCAGCATCACATGCAACAGATGCAACAAGGAAATATGGGACAGATAG
GCCAGCTTCCCCAGGCCTTGGGAGCAGAGGCAGGTGCCAGTCTACAGGCCTATCAGCAGCGACTCCTTCA
GCAACAGATGGGGTCCCCTGTTCAGCCCAACCCCATGAGCCCCCAGCAGCATATGCTCCCAAATCAGGCC
CAGTCCCCACACCTACAAGGCCAGCAGATCCCTAATTCTCTCTCCAATCAAGTGCGCTCTCCCCAGCCTG
TCCCTTCTCCACGGCCACAGTCCCAGCCCCCCCACTCCAGTCCTTCCCCAAGGATGCAGCCTCAGCCTTC
TCCACACCACGTTTCCCCACAGACAAGTTCCCCACATCCTGGACTGGTAGCTGCCCAGGCCAACCCCATG
GAACAAGGGCATTTTGCCAGCCCGGACCAGAATTCAATGCTTTCTCAGCTTGCTAGCAATCCAGGCATGG
CAAACCTCCATGGTGCAAGCGCCACGGACCTGGGACTCAGCACCGATAACTCAGACTTGAATTCAAACCT
CTCACAGAGTACACTAGACATACACTAGGCGACTCTAGATCATAATCAGCCATACCACATTTGTAGAGGT
TTTACTTGCTTTAAAAAACCTCCCACACCTCCCCCTGAACCTGAAACATAAAATGAATGCAATTGTTGTT
GTTAACTTGTTTATTGCAGCTTATAATGGTTACAAATAAAGCAATAGCATCACAAATTTCACAAATAAAG
CATTTTTTTCACTGCATTCTAGTTGTGGTTTGTCCAAACTCATCAATGTATCTTAAGGCGTAAATTGTAA
GCGTTAATATTTTGTTAAAATTCGCGTTAAATTTTTGTTAAATCAGCTCATTTTTTAACCAATAGGCCGA
AATCGGCAAAATCCCTTATAAATCAAAAGAATAGACCGAGATAGGGT
[37 nt withheld, positions 3618-3654]
AAAGAACGTGGACTCCAACGTCAAAGG
[49 nt withheld, positions 3682-3730]
T
[91 nt withheld, positions 3732-3822]
G
[124 nt withheld, positions 3824-3947]
CAGGTGGCACTTTTCGGGGAAATGTGCGCGGAACCCCTATTTGTTTATTTTTCTAAATACATTCAAATAT
GTATCCGCTCATGAGACAATAACCCTGATAAATGCTTCAATAATATTGAAAAAGGAAGAGTCCTGAGGCG
GAAAGAACCAGCTGTGGAATGTGTGTCAGTTAGGGTGTGGAAAGTCCCCAGGCTCCCCAGCAGGCAGAAG
TATGCAAAGCATGCATCTCAATTAGTCAGCAACCAGGTGTGGAAAGTCCCCAGGCTCCCCAGCAGGCAGA
AGTATGCAAAGCATGCATCTCAATTAGTCAGCAACCATAGTCCCGCCCCTAACTCCGCCCATCCCGCCCC
TAACTCCGCCCAGTTCCGCCCATTCTCCGCCCCATGGCTGACTAATTTTTTTTATTTATGCAGAGGCCGA
GGCCGCCTCGGCCTCTGAGCTATTCCAGAAGTAGTGAGGAGGCTTTTTTGGAGGCCTAGGCTTTTGCAAA
GATCGATCAAGAGACAGGATGAGGATCGTTTCGCATGATTGAACAAGATGGATTGCACGCAGGTTCTCCG
GCCGCTTGGGTGGAGAGGCTATTCGGCTATGACTGGGCACAACAGACAATCGGCTGCTCTGATGCCGCCG
TGTTCCGGCTGTCAGCGCAGGGGCGCCCGGTTCTTTTTGTCAAGACCGACCTGTCCGGTGCCCTGAATGA
ACTGCAAGACGAGGCAGCGCGGCTATCGTGGCTGGCCACGACGGGCGTTCCTTGCGCAGCTGTGCTCGAC
GTTGTCACTGAAGCGGGAAGGGACTGGCTGCTATTGGGCGAAGTGCCGGGGCAGGATCTCCTGTCATCTC
ACCTTGCTCCTGCCGAGAAAGTATCCATCATGGCTGATGCAATGCGGCGGCTGCATACGCTTGATCCGGC
TACCTGCCCATTCGACCACCAAGCGAAACATCGCATCGAGCGAGCACGTACTCGGATGGAAGCCGGTCTT
GTCGATCAGGATGATCTGGACGAAGAGCATCAGGGGCTCGCGCCAGCCGAACTGTTCGCCAGGCTCAAGG
CGAGCATGCCCGACGGCGAGGATCTCGTCGTGACCCATGGCGATGCCTGCTTGCCGAATATCATGGTGGA
AAATGGCCGCTTTTCTGGATTCATCGACTGTGGCCGGCTGGGTGTGGCGGACCGCTATCAGGACATAGCG
TTGGCTACCCGTGATATTGCTGAAGAGCTTGGCGGCGAATGGGCTGACCGCTTCCTCGTGCTTTACGGTA
TCGCCGCTCCCGATTCGCAGCGCATCGCCTTCTATCGCCTTCTTGACGAGTTCTTCTGAGCGGGACTCTG
GGGTTCGAAATGACCGACCAAGCGACGCCCAACCTGCCATCACGAGATTTCGATTCCACCGCCGCCTTCT
ATGAAAGGTTGGGCTTCGGAATCGTTTTCCGGGACGCCGGCTGGATGATCCTCCAGCGCGGGGATCTCAT
GCTGGAGTTCTTCGCCCACCCTAGGGGGAGGCTAACTGAAACACGGAAGGAGACAATACCGGAAGGAACC
CGCGCTATGACGGCAATAAAAAGACAGAATAAAACGCACGGTGTTGGGTCGTTTGTTCATAAACGCGGGG
TTCGGTCCCAGGGCTGGCACTCTGTCGATACCCCACCGAGACCCCATTGGGGCCAATACGCCCGCGTTTC
TTCCTTTTCCCCACCCCACCCCCCAAGTTCGGGTGAAGGCCCAGGGCTCGCAGCCAACGTCGGGGCGGCA
GGCCCTGCCATAGCCTCAGGTTACTCATATATACTTTAGATTGATTTAAAACTTCATTTTTAATTTAAAA
GGATCTAGGTGAAGATCCTTTTTGATAATCTCATGACCAAAATCCCTTAACGTGAGTTTTCGTTCCACTG
AGCGTCAGACCCCGTAGAAAAGATCAAAGGATCTTCTTGAGATCCTTTTTTTCTGCGCGTAATCTGCTGC
TTGCAAACAAAAAAACCACCGCTACCAGCGGTGGTTTGTTTGCCGGATCAAGAGCTACCAACTCTTTTTC
CGAAGGTAACTGGCTTCAGCAGAGCGCAGATACCAAATACTGTTCTTCTAGTGTAGCCGTAGTTAGGCCA
CCACTTCAAGAACTCTGTAGCACCGCCTACATACCTCGCTCTGCTAATCCTGTTACCAGTGGCTGCTGCC
AGTGGCGATAAGTCGTGTCTTACCGGGTTGGACTCAAGACGATAGTTACCGGATAAGGCGCAGCGGTCGG
GCTGAACGGGGGGTTCGTGCACACAGCCCAGCTTGGAGCGAACGACCTACACCGAACTGAGATACCTACA
GCGTGAGCTATGAGAAAGCGCCACGCTTCCCGAAGGGAGAAAGGCGGACAGGTATCCGGTAAGCGGCAGG
GTCGGAACAGGAGAGCGCACGAGGGAGCTTCCAGGGGGAAACGCCTGGTATCTTTATAGTCCTGTCGGGT
TTCGCCACCTCTGACTTGAGCGTCGATTTTTGTGATGCTCGTCAGGGGGGCGGAGCCTATGGAAAAACGC
CAGCAACGCGGCCTTTTTACGGTTCCTGGCCTTTTGCTGGCCTTTTGCTCACATGTTCTTTCCTGCGTTA
TCCCCTGATTCTGTGGATAACCGTATTACCGCCATGCAT
Features (pLannotate 1.2.2; 15 found; start..end, strand, type, name):
     61..364     +  enhancer       CMV enhancer: human cytomegalovirus immediate early enhancer
    365..568     +  promoter       CMV promoter: human cytomegalovirus (CMV) immediate early promoter
    591..629     +  misc_feature   MCS (fragment): multiple cloning site
    636..1343    +  CDS            mCherry: mCherry is a basic (constitutively fluorescent) red fluorescent protein published in 2004, derived from Discosoma sp.. It is reported to be a very rapidly-maturing monomer with low acid sensitivity.
   1386..3245    +  CDS            EP300 (fragment): EP300_HUMAN - Also known as P300. Experimental evidence at protein level: Swiss-Prot protein existence level 1. (Microbial infection) In case of HIV-1 infection, it is recruited by the viral protein Tat. Regulates Tat's transactivating activity and may help inducing chromatin remodeling of proviral genes. Binds to and may be involved in the transforming capacity of the adenovirus E1A protein. From Homo sapiens (Human).
   3258..3341    +  CDS            large T antigen (fragment): large T antigen from SV40 (simian virus 40)
   3364..3485    +  polyA_signal   SV40 poly(A) signal: SV40 polyadenylation signal
   3519..3947    -  rep_origin     f1 ori (sequence partly withheld): f1 bacteriophage origin of replication; arrow indicates direction of (+) strand synthesis
   3974..4078    +  promoter       AmpR promoter: bla
   4080..4437    +  promoter       SV40 promoter: SV40 enhancer and early promoter
   4472..5266    +  CDS            NeoR/KanR: aminoglycoside phosphotransferase from Tn5; aph(3')-II (or nptII); confers resistance to neomycin, kanamycin, and G418 (Geneticin®)
   5287..5439    +  CDS            ble (fragment): BLE_KLEPN - Experimental evidence at protein level: Swiss-Prot protein existence level 1. Binding protein with a strong affinity to the bleomycin family of antibiotics. Binds to CL990; an antimitotic-antibiotic compound. From Klebsiella pneumoniae.
   5498..5545    +  polyA_signal   HSV TK poly(A) signal: herpes simplex virus thymidine kinase polyadenylation signal (Cole and Stacy, 1985)
   5636..5652    -  polyA_signal   bGH poly(A) signal (fragment): bovine growth hormone polyadenylation signal
   5874..6462    +  rep_origin     ori: high-copy-number ColE1/pMB1/pBR322/pUC origin of replication
