[The description below was written by a language model from this plasmid's Addgene catalogue record and pLannotate feature annotations shown in this document.]
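Description:
pmCherry-C-EP300 is a 6.6 kb mammalian expression plasmid built by Gibson cloning in an mCherry-N1-type backbone. It drives production of a red fluorescent fusion between mCherry and the C-terminal portion of human EP300 (p300/KAT3B), residues 1795–2414, which the depositor describes as the C-terminal intrinsically disordered region (IDR). In the sequenced plasmid the CMV immediate-early enhancer and promoter sit upstream of a residual multiple cloning site fragment, followed by the mCherry coding sequence and then the EP300 fragment. mCherry therefore lies at the N-terminus of the fusion despite the "N1" backbone name. Immediately downstream of EP300 the annotation picks up a short fragment matching SV40 large T antigen. Its position suggests it could be a nuclear localization signal appended to the fusion, but the record does not state this. The transcript is terminated by the SV40 poly(A) signal.

The plasmid is propagated in E. coli at high copy from a ColE1/pUC-type origin and selected with kanamycin. The NeoR/KanR (Tn5 aminoglycoside phosphotransferase) gene sits behind tandem bacterial (bla) and SV40 early promoters and is followed by the HSV TK poly(A) signal, so the same marker can confer G418 resistance in mammalian cells. An f1 origin is also present. The short ble and bGH poly(A) fragments flagged by the annotation appear to be backbone remnants rather than functional elements.

The associated publication concerns YAP phase separation induced by interferon-gamma in tumor resistance to anti-PD-1 therapy. The construct is thus suited to live-cell imaging of the EP300 disordered region, for example to examine its localization or incorporation into condensates, although the record does not specify which experiments it was used for.
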