Addgene plasmid #166454: pmCherry-C-EP300
Purpose: Expresses fusion of mCherry and EP300-C-IDR
Depositing lab: Shuguo Sun. Depositing organization: Huazhong University of Science & Technology. Publication: Interferon-gamma induces tumor resistance to anti-PD-1 immunotherapy by promoting YAP phase separation. Yu M, Peng Z, Qin M, Liu Y, Wang J, Zhang C, Lin J, Dong T, Wang L, Li S, Yang Y, Xu S, Guo W, Zhang X, Shi M, Peng H, Luo X, Zhang H, Zhang L, Li Y, Yang XP, Sun S. Mol Cell. 2021 Feb 13. pii: S1097-2765(21)00010-1. doi: 10.1016/j.molcel.2021.01.010. PubMed 33606996.
Backbone
  Vector backbone: mCherry-N1
  Vector type: Mammalian Expression
Growth in bacteria
  Bacterial resistance: Kanamycin, 50 μg/mL
  Growth temperature: 37°C
  Growth strain: DH5alpha
  Copy number: High Copy
Gene/Insert
  Gene/Insert name: mCherry, C-EP300(1795-2414)
  Species: H. sapiens (human)
  Entrez Gene: EP300 (a.k.a. KAT3B, MKHK2, RSTS2, p300)
  Cloning method: Gibson Cloning
Terms and licenses: Academic/Nonprofit Terms; Industry Terms: Not Available to Industry
How to cite: pmCherry-C-EP300 was a gift from Shuguo Sun (Addgene plasmid # 166454 ; http://n2t.net/addgene:166454 ; RRID:Addgene_166454)
